Addgene plasmid #14930: pCMV5 Smad2-HA
Depositing lab: Joan Massague. Publication: Mutations increasing autoinhibition inactivate tumour suppressors Smad2 and Smad4. Hata A, Lo RS, Wotton D, Lagna G, Massague J. Nature. 1997 Jul 3. 388(6637):82-7. 10.1038/40424 PubMed 9214507.
Backbone
  Vector backbone: pCMV5
  Backbone size w/o insert (bp): 4700
  Vector type: Mammalian Expression
Growth in bacteria
  Bacterial resistance: Ampicillin, 100 μg/mL
  Growth temperature: 37°C
  Growth strain: DH5alpha
  Copy number: High Copy
Gene/Insert
  Gene/Insert name: Smad2
  Species: H. sapiens (human)
  Insert size (bp): 1400
  Entrez Gene: SMAD2 (a.k.a. CHTD8, JV18, JV18-1, LDS6, MADH2, MADR2, hMAD-2, hSMAD2)
  Tag / fusion protein: HA (C terminal on insert)
  Cloning method: Restriction Enzyme; 5′ cloning site EcoRI (not destroyed); 3′ cloning site HindIII (not destroyed)
  Sequencing primers: 5′ CMV Forward
Terms and licenses: Academic/Nonprofit Terms; Industry Terms: Not Available to Industry
Depositor comments: See author's map for more information.
How to cite: pCMV5 Smad2-HA was a gift from Joan Massague (Addgene plasmid # 14930 ; http://n2t.net/addgene:14930 ; RRID:Addgene_14930)
