[The description below was written by a language model from this plasmid's Addgene catalogue record.]
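Description:
pCMV5 Smad2-HA is a mammalian expression plasmid built on the pCMV5 backbone (about 4.7 kb without insert) and carrying a roughly 1.4 kb human SMAD2 coding sequence. It is maintained in E. coli as a high-copy plasmid under ampicillin selection. The record lists no selectable marker for mammalian cells, so the construct is best suited to transient transfection. No feature table is provided. The promoter is also not listed explicitly, although the backbone name and the CMV forward sequencing primer indicate that the insert sits downstream of the cytomegalovirus immediate-early promoter, which drives strong constitutive expression in many mammalian cell lines.

The Smad2 insert was cloned by restriction digestion between EcoRI at the 5′ end and HindIII at the 3′ end. Both sites are retained, so the cassette can be excised or transferred to another vector. An HA epitope tag is fused to the C terminus of the protein, allowing the exogenous Smad2 to be detected or immunoprecipitated with anti-HA antibodies and distinguished from the endogenous protein. SMAD2 is a receptor-regulated Smad that relays TGF-β/activin signals from the cell surface to the nucleus, where it partners with Smad4 to control transcription.

The associated publication concerns tumour-derived mutations that increase autoinhibition and thereby inactivate Smad2 and Smad4. This fits use of the plasmid for overexpressing tagged Smad2 in cultured cells for signalling, protein-interaction and functional assays. The record does not indicate any mutation in this insert, and it refers to the depositor's map for further detail.
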