>Addgene plasmid #14930 | pCMV5 Smad2-HA | addgene partial sequence | sequence record 21497 | CMV-F 5'-CGCAAATGGGCGGTAGGCGTG-3'
GTGGGTCTGGAAGAACAGGCGGAAGAGAGCAAAATGGCCAGGAAGAAAAGTGGTGTGAGAAAGCAGTGAA
AAGTCTGGTGAAGAAGCTAAATAAAACAGGACCACTTGATGAGCTTGAAAAAGCCATCACCCCTCAAAAC
CGGAATACTAAATGTGTTACCATACCCAGCACTTGGCTCTGAAATTTGGGGACTGAGTACACCAAATACG
ATAGATCAGTGGGATACAACAGGCCTTTACAGCTTCTCTGAACAAACCAGGTCTCTTGATGGTCGTCTCC
AGGTATCCCATCGAAAAGGATTGCCACATGTTATATATTGCCGATTATGGCGCTGGCCTGATCTTCACAG
TCATCATGAACTCAAGGCAATTGAAAACTGCGAATATGCTTTTAATCTTAAAAAGGATGAAGTATGTGTA
AACCCTTACCACTATCAGAGAGTTGAGACACCAGTTTTGCCTCCAGTATTAGTGCCCCGACACACCGAGA
TCCTAACAGAACTTCCGCCTCTGGATGACTATACTCACTCCATTCCAGAAAACACTAACTTCCCAGCA
